Addgene plasmid #236771: SB-CAG-mCherry-P2A-EIF3D-NN-IP
Purpose: A sleeping beauty-based vector containing CAG promoter-driven mCherry-P2A-EIF3D S528N/S529N-IRES-Pac.
Depositing lab: Kazutoshi Takahashi. Depositing organization: Kyoto University, Center for iPS Cell Research and Application. Publication: EIF3D safeguards the homeostasis of key signaling pathways in human primed pluripotency. Okubo C, Nakamura M, Sato M, Shichino Y, Mito M, Takashima Y, Iwasaki S, Takahashi K. Sci Adv. 2025 Apr 11;11(15):eadq5484. doi: 10.1126/sciadv.adq5484. Epub 2025 Apr 9. PubMed 40203091.
Backbone
  Vector backbone: SB-CAG-mCherry-IP
  Backbone manufacturer: Synthetic
  Backbone size w/o insert (bp): 7467
  Total vector size (bp): 9114
  Vector type: Mammalian Expression ; Sleeping beauty
  Selectable markers: Puromycin
Growth in bacteria
  Bacterial resistance: Ampicillin, 100 μg/mL
  Growth temperature: 37°C
  Growth strain: DH5alpha
  Copy number: High Copy
Gene/Insert
  Gene/Insert name: EIF3D
  Species: H. sapiens (human)
  Insert size (bp): 1647
  Mutation: changed Serine 528 to Asparagine and Serine 529 to Asparagine
  GenBank ID: NM_003753.4
  Entrez Gene: EIF3D (a.k.a. EIF3S7, eIF3-p66, eIF3-zeta)
  Promoter: CAG promoter
  Cloning method: Ligation Independent Cloning
  Sequencing primers: 5′ CACCGGCGGCATGGACGAGCTG
Terms and licenses: Academic/Nonprofit Terms; Industry Terms: Not Available to Industry
How to cite: SB-CAG-mCherry-P2A-EIF3D-NN-IP was a gift from Kazutoshi Takahashi (Addgene plasmid # 236771 ; http://n2t.net/addgene:236771 ; RRID:Addgene_236771)
