[The description below was written by a language model from this plasmid's Addgene catalogue record and pLannotate feature annotations shown in this document.]
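Description:
SB-CAG-mCherry-P2A-EIF3D-NN-IP is a 9.1 kb Sleeping Beauty transposon-type mammalian expression plasmid built on a synthetic SB-CAG-mCherry-IP backbone with pBluescript-like remnants (lac promoter/operator, T3 and T7 promoters, lacZα and MCS fragments, f1 ori). It is propagated in E. coli through a high-copy ColE1/pUC origin and selected with ampicillin via the bla gene. The Sleeping Beauty inverted terminal repeats that would define the mobilised segment are not called out in the automated feature table. The unannotated stretches on either side of the expression cassette are where they would be expected, but the record does not confirm this.

The payload is a single polycistronic unit driven by the CAG promoter, annotated as the CMV enhancer, chicken β-actin promoter and chimeric β-actin/β-globin intron. It encodes mCherry, a P2A ribosome-skipping peptide and human EIF3D carrying the S528N and S529N substitutions, so the red fluorescent reporter and the mutant translation initiation factor subunit are produced as separate proteins from one open reading frame. Downstream, an EMCV IRES directs translation of puromycin N-acetyltransferase (Pac), and the transcript ends at a bGH polyadenylation signal. Because all three proteins derive from the same mRNA, puromycin selection and mCherry fluorescence both report on expression of the EIF3D variant.

When supplied with Sleeping Beauty transposase from a separate source, a vector of this type allows stable genomic integration of the cassette in mammalian cells. The associated work concerns the role of EIF3D in human primed pluripotency, and the asparagine substitutions at two adjacent serines suggest use as a mutant for comparison with wild-type EIF3D. The record does not state the functional rationale for the mutations.
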