Features (pLannotate 1.2.2; 23 found; start..end, strand, type, name):
     24..128     +  promoter       AmpR promoter: bla
    129..989     +  CDS            AmpR: β-lactamase; bla; confers resistance to ampicillin, carbenicillin, and related antibiotics
   1160..1748    +  rep_origin     ori: high-copy-number ColE1/pMB1/pBR322/pUC origin of replication
   1931..2023    +  CDS            lacI (fragment): lac repressor; lacI; The lac repressor binds to the lac operator to inhibit transcription in E. coli. This inhibition can be relieved by adding lactose or isopropyl-β-D-thiogalactopyranoside (IPTG).
   2036..2057    +  protein_bind   CAP binding site: CAP binding activates transcription in the presence of cAMP. E. coli catabolite activator protein
   2072..2102    +  promoter       lac promoter: promoter for the E. coli lac operon
   2110..2126    +  protein_bind   lac operator: The lac repressor binds to the lac operator to inhibit transcription in E. coli. This inhibition can be relieved by adding lactose or isopropyl-β-D-thiogalactopyranoside (IPTG). lac repressor encoded by lacI
   2171..2189    +  promoter       T3 promoter: promoter for bacteriophage T3 RNA polymerase
   2202..2224    +  misc_feature   MCS (fragment): pBluescript multiple cloning site
   2481..2860    +  enhancer       CMV enhancer: human cytomegalovirus immediate early enhancer
   2862..3139    +  promoter       chicken β-actin promoter: No description available
   3140..4156    +  intron         chimeric intron: chimera between introns from chicken β-actin and rabbit β-globin
   4232..4939    +  CDS            mCherry: mCherry is a basic (constitutively fluorescent) red fluorescent protein published in 2004, derived from Discosoma sp.. It is reported to be a very rapidly-maturing monomer with low acid sensitivity.
   4955..5010    +  CDS            P2A (fragment): 2A peptide from porcine teschovirus-1 polyprotein Eukaryotic ribosomes fail to insert a peptide bond between the Gly and Pro residues, yielding separate polypeptides.
   5012..6604    +  CDS            EIF3D: EIF3D_HUMAN - Also known as EIF3S7 From Homo sapiens (Human).
   6793..7255    +  misc_feature   IRES: internal ribosome entry site (IRES) of the encephalomyocarditis virus (EMCV)
   7269..7868    +  CDS            PuroR: puromycin N-acetyltransferase; pac from Streptomyces alboniger; confers resistance to puromycin
   7955..8179    +  polyA_signal   bGH poly(A) signal: bovine growth hormone polyadenylation signal
   8183..8199    +  promoter       SV40 promoter (fragment): SV40 enhancer and early promoter
   8441..8462    +  misc_feature   MCS (fragment): pBluescript multiple cloning site
   8471..8489    -  promoter       T7 promoter: promoter for bacteriophage T7 RNA polymerase
   8497..8652    +  CDS            lacZα (fragment): LacZα fragment of β-galactosidase; lacZ fragment
   8657..9112    +  rep_origin     f1 ori (sequence partly withheld): f1 bacteriophage origin of replication; arrow indicates direction of (+) strand synthesis
>Addgene plasmid #236771 | SB-CAG-mCherry-P2A-EIF3D-NN-IP | addgene full sequence | sequence record 473609 | Addgene NGS Result
GTGGCACTTTTCGGGGAAATGTGCGCGGAACCCCTATTTGTTTATTTTTCTAAATACATTCAAATATGTA
TCCGCTCATGAGACAATAACCCTGATAAATGCTTCAATAATATTGAAAAAGGAAGAGTATGAGTATTCAA
CATTTCCGTGTCGCCCTTATTCCCTTTTTTGCGGCATTTTGCCTTCCTGTTTTTGCTCACCCAGAAACGC
TGGTGAAAGTAAAAGATGCTGAAGATCAGTTGGGTGCACGAGTGGGTTACATCGAACTGGATCTCAACAG
CGGTAAGATCCTTGAGAGTTTTCGCCCCGAAGAACGTTTTCCAATGATGAGCACTTTTAAAGTTCTGCTA
TGTGGCGCGGTATTATCCCGTATTGACGCCGGGCAAGAGCAACTCGGTCGCCGCATACACTATTCTCAGA
ATGACTTGGTTGAGTACTCACCAGTCACAGAAAAGCATCTTACGGATGGCATGACAGTAAGAGAATTATG
CAGTGCTGCCATAACCATGAGTGATAACACTGCGGCCAACTTACTTCTGACAACGATCGGAGGACCGAAG
GAGCTAACCGCTTTTTTGCACAACATGGGGGATCATGTAACTCGCCTTGATCGTTGGGAACCGGAGCTGA
ATGAAGCCATACCAAACGACGAGCGTGACACCACGATGCCTGTAGCAATGGCAACAACGTTGCGCAAACT
ATTAACTGGCGAACTACTTACTCTAGCTTCCCGGCAACAATTAATAGACTGGATGGAGGCGGATAAAGTT
GCAGGACCACTTCTGCGCTCGGCCCTTCCGGCTGGCTGGTTTATTGCTGATAAATCTGGAGCCGGTGAGC
GTGGGTCTCGCGGTATCATTGCAGCACTGGGGCCAGATGGTAAGCCCTCCCGTATCGTAGTTATCTACAC
GACGGGGAGTCAGGCAACTATGGATGAACGAAATAGACAGATCGCTGAGATAGGTGCCTCACTGATTAAG
CATTGGTAACTGTCAGACCAAGTTTACTCATATATACTTTAGATTGATTTAAAACTTCATTTTTAATTTA
AAAGGATCTAGGTGAAGATCCTTTTTGATAATCTCATGACCAAAATCCCTTAACGTGAGTTTTCGTTCCA
CTGAGCGTCAGACCCCGTAGAAAAGATCAAAGGATCTTCTTGAGATCCTTTTTTTCTGCGCGTAATCTGC
TGCTTGCAAACAAAAAAACCACCGCTACCAGCGGTGGTTTGTTTGCCGGATCAAGAGCTACCAACTCTTT
TTCCGAAGGTAACTGGCTTCAGCAGAGCGCAGATACCAAATACTGTTCTTCTAGTGTAGCCGTAGTTAGG
CCACCACTTCAAGAACTCTGTAGCACCGCCTACATACCTCGCTCTGCTAATCCTGTTACCAGTGGCTGCT
GCCAGTGGCGATAAGTCGTGTCTTACCGGGTTGGACTCAAGACGATAGTTACCGGATAAGGCGCAGCGGT
CGGGCTGAACGGGGGGTTCGTGCACACAGCCCAGCTTGGAGCGAACGACCTACACCGAACTGAGATACCT
ACAGCGTGAGCTATGAGAAAGCGCCACGCTTCCCGAAGGGAGAAAGGCGGACAGGTATCCGGTAAGCGGC
AGGGTCGGAACAGGAGAGCGCACGAGGGAGCTTCCAGGGGGAAACGCCTGGTATCTTTATAGTCCTGTCG
GGTTTCGCCACCTCTGACTTGAGCGTCGATTTTTGTGATGCTCGTCAGGGGGGCGGAGCCTATGGAAAAA
CGCCAGCAACGCGGCCTTTTTACGGTTCCTGGCCTTTTGCTGGCCTTTTGCTCACATGTTCTTTCCTGCG
TTATCCCCTGATTCTGTGGATAACCGTATTACCGCCTTTGAGTGAGCTGATACCGCTCGCCGCAGCCGAA
CGACCGAGCGCAGCGAGTCAGTGAGCGAGGAAGCGGAAGAGCGCCCAATACGCAAACCGCCTCTCCCCGC
GCGTTGGCCGATTCATTAATGCAGCTGGCACGACAGGTTTCCCGACTGGAAAGCGGGCAGTGAGCGCAAC
GCAATTAATGTGAGTTAGCTCACTCATTAGGCACCCCAGGCTTTACACTTTATGCTTCCGGCTCGTATGT
TGTGTGGAATTGTGAGCGGATAACAATTTCACACAGGAAACAGCTATGACCATGATTACGCCAAGCGCGC
AATTAACCCTCACTAAAGGGAACAAAAGCTGGAGCTCCACCGCGGTGGCGGCCGGATCCCTATACAGTTG
AAGTCGGAAGTTTACATACACTTAAGTTGGAGTCATTAAAACTCGTTTTTCAACTACTCCACAAATTTCT
TGTTAACAAACAATAGTTTTGGCAAGTCAGTTAGGACATCTACTTTGTGCATGACACAAGTCATTTTTCC
AACAATTGTTTACAGACAGATTATTTCACTTATAATTCACTGTATCACAATTCCAGTGGGTCAGAAGTTT
ACATACACTAAGTTGCTAGCGGCGCGCCTCGACATTGATTATTGACTAGTTATTAATAGTAATCAATTAC
GGGGTCATTAGTTCATAGCCCATATATGGAGTTCCGCGTTACATAACTTACGGTAAATGGCCCGCCTGGC
TGACCGCCCAACGACCCCCGCCCATTGACGTCAATAATGACGTATGTTCCCATAGTAACGCCAATAGGGA
CTTTCCATTGACGTCAATGGGTGGAGTATTTACGGTAAACTGCCCACTTGGCAGTACATCAAGTGTATCA
TATGCCAAGTACGCCCCCTATTGACGTCAATGACGGTAAATGGCCCGCCTGGCATTATGCCCAGTACATG
ACCTTATGGGACTTTCCTACTTGGCAGTACATCTACGTATTAGTCATCGCTATTACCATGGTCGAGGTGA
GCCCCACGTTCTGCTTCACTCTCCCCATCTCCCCCCCCTCCCCACCCCCAATTTTGTATTTATTTATTTT
TTAATTATTTTGTGCAGCGATGGGGGCGGGGGGGGGGGGGGGGCGCGCGCCGGGGGGGGGGGGGGGGGGS
GGGGGGGGGGGSGGGGSGRGGCGGRGAGGKGCGGCGGCAGCCAATCAGAGCGGCGCGCTCCGAAAGTTTC
CTTTTATGGCGAGGCGGCGGCGGCGGCGGCCCTATAAAAAGCGAAGCGCGCGGCGGGCGGGAGTCGCTGC
GCGCTGCCTTCGCCCCGTGCCCCGCTCCGCCGCCGCCTCGCGCCGCCCGCCCCGGCTCTGACTGACCGCG
TTACTCCCACAGGTGAGCGGGCGGGACGGCCCTTCTCCTCCGGGCTGTAATTAGCGCTTGGTTTAATGAC
GGCTTGTTTCTTTTCTGTGGCTGCGTGAAAGCCTTGAGGGGCTCCGGGAGGGCCCTTTGTGCGGGGGGAG
CGGCTCGGGGGGTGCGTGCGTGTGTGTGTGCGTGGGGAGCGCCGCGTGCGGCTCCGCGCTGCCCGGCGGC
TGTGAGCGCTGCGGGCGCGGCGCGGGGCTTTGTGCGCTCCGCAGTGTGCGCGAGGGGAGCGCGGCCGGGG
GCGGTGCCCCGCGGTGCGGGGGGGGCTGCGAGGGGAACAAAGGCTGCGTGCGGGGTGTGTGCGTGGGGGG
GTGAGCAGGGGGTGTGGGCGCGTCGGTCGGGCTGCAACCCCCCCTGCACCCCCCTCCCCGAGTTGCTGAG
CACGGCCCGGCTTCGGGTGCGGGGCTCCGTACGGGGCGTGGCGCGGGGCTCGCCGTGCCGGGCGGGGGGT
GGCGGCAGGTGGGGGTGCCGGGCGGGGCGGGGCCGCCTCGGGCCGGGGRGGGCTCGGGGGAGGGGCGCGG
CGGCCCCCGGAGCGCCGGCGGCTGTCGAGGCGCGGCGAGCCGCAGCCATTGCCTTTTATGGTAATCGTGC
GAGAGGGCGCAGGGACTTCCTTTGTCCCAAATCTGTGCGGAGCCGAAATCTGGGAGGCGCCGCCGCACCC
CCTCTAGCGGGCGCGGGGCGAAGCGGTGCGGCGCCGGCAGGAAGGAAATGGGCGGGGAGGGCCTTCGTGC
GTCGCCGCGCCGCCGTCCCCTTCTCCCTCTCCAGCCTCGGGGCTGTCCGCGGGGGGACGGCTGCCTTCGG
GGGGGACGGGGCAGGGCGGGGTTCGGCTTCTGGCGTGTGACCGGCGGCTCTAGAGCCTCTGCTAACCATG
TTCATGCCTTCTTCTTTTTCCTACAGCTCCTGGGCAACGTGCTGGTTATTGTGCTGTCTCATCATTTTGG
CAAAGAATTCCCTTAAGGTTACGCCACCATGATGGTGAGCAAGGGCGAGGAGGATAACATGGCCATCATC
AAGGAGTTCATGCGCTTCAAGGTGCACATGGAGGGCTCCGTGAACGGCCACGAGTTCGAGATCGAGGGCG
AGGGCGAGGGCCGCCCCTACGAGGGCACCCAGACCGCCAAGCTGAAGGTGACCAAGGGTGGCCCCCTGCC
CTTCGCCTGGGACATCCTGTCCCCTCAGTTCATGTACGGCTCCAAGGCCTACGTGAAGCACCCCGCCGAC
ATCCCCGACTACTTGAAGCTGTCCTTCCCCGAGGGCTTCAAGTGGGAGCGCGTGATGAACTTCGAGGACG
GCGGCGTGGTGACCGTGACCCAGGACTCCTCCCTGCAGGACGGCGAGTTCATCTACAAGGTGAAGCTGCG
CGGCACCAACTTCCCCTCCGACGGCCCCGTAATGCAGAAGAAGACCATGGGCTGGGAGGCCTCCTCCGAG
CGGATGTACCCCGAGGACGGCGCCCTGAAGGGCGAGATCAAGCAGAGGCTGAAGCTGAAGGACGGCGGCC
ACTACGACGCTGAGGTCAAGACCACCTACAAGGCCAAGAAGCCCGTGCAGCTGCCCGGCGCCTACAACGT
CAACATCAAGTTGGACATCACCTCCCACAACGAGGACTACACCATCGTGGAACAGTACGAACGCGCCGAG
GGCCGCCACTCCACCGGCGGCATGGACGAGCTGTACAAGTACAAGGGATCTGGCGCCACGAACTTCTCTC
TGTTAAAACAAGCAGGAGACGTGGAAGAAAATCCCGGTCCGATGGCAAAGTTCATGACACCCGTGATCCA
GGACAACCCCTCAGGCTGGGGTCCCTGTGCGGTTCCCGAGCAGTTTCGGGATATGCCCTACCAGCCGTTC
AGCAAAGGAGATCGGCTAGGAAAGGTTGCAGACTGGACAGGAGCCACATACCAAGATAAGAGGTACACAA
ATAAGTACTCCTCTCAGTTTGGTGGTGGAAGTCAATATGCTTATTTCCATGAGGAGGATGAAAGTAGCTT
CCAGCTGGTGGATACAGCGCGCACACAGAAGACGGCCTACCAGCGGAATCGAATGAGATTTGCCCAGAGG
AACCTCCGCAGAGACAAAGATCGTCGGAACATGTTGCAGTTCAACCTGCAGATCCTGCCTAAGAGTGCCA
AACAGAAAGAGAGAGAACGCATTCGACTGCAGAAAAAGTTCCAGAAACAATTTGGGGTTAGGCAGAAATG
GGATCAGAAATCACAGAAACCCCGAGACTCTTCAGTTGAAGTTCGTAGTGATTGGGAAGTGAAAGAGGAA
ATGGATTTTCCTCAGTTGATGAAGATGCGCTACTTGGAAGTATCAGAGCCACAGGACATTGAGTGTTGTG
GGGCCCTAGAATACTACGACAAAGCCTTTGACCGCATCACCACGAGGAGTGAGAAGCCACTGCGGAGCAT
CAAGCGCATCTTCCACACTGTCACCACCACAGACGACCCTGTCATCCGCAAGCTGGCAAAAACTCAGGGG
AATGTGTTTGCCACTGATGCCATCCTGGCCACGCTGATGAGCTGTACCCGCTCAGTGTATTCCTGGGATA
TTGTCGTCCAGAGAGTTGGGTCCAAACTCTTCTTTGACAAGAGAGACAACTCTGACTTTGACCTCCTGAC
AGTGAGTGAGACTGCCAATGAGCCCCCTCAAGATGAAGGTAATTCCTTCAATTCACCCCGCAACCTGGCC
ATGGAGGCAACCTACATCAACCACAATTTCTCCCAGCAGTGCTTGAGAATGGGGAAGGAAAGATACAACT
TCCCCAACCCAAACCCGTTTGTGGAGGACGACATGGATAAGAATGAAATCGCCTCTGTTGCGTACCGTTA
CCGCAGGTGGAAGCTTGGAGATGATATTGACCTTATTGTCCGTTGTGAGCACGATGGCGTCATGACTGGA
GCCAACGGGGAAGTGTCCTTCATCAACATCAAGACACTCAATGAGTGGGATTCCAGGCACTGTAATGGCG
TTGACTGGCGTCAGAAGCTGGACTCTCAGCGAGGGGCTGTCATTGCCACGGAGCTGAAGAACAACAGCTA
CAAGTTGGCCCGGTGGACCTGCTGTGCTTTGCTGGCTGGATCTGAGTACCTCAAGCTTGGTTATGTGTCT
CGGTACCACGTGAAAGACTCCTCACGCCACGTCATCCTAGGCACCCAGCAGTTCAAGCCTAATGAGTTTG
CCAGCCAGATCAACCTGAGCGTGGAGAATGCCTGGGGCATTTTACGCTGCGTCATTGACATCTGCATGAA
GCTGGAGGAGGGCAAATACCTCATCCTCAAGGACCCCAACAAGCAGGTCATCCGTGTCTACAGCCTCCCT
GATGGCACCTTCAACAATGATGAAGATGAGGAGGAAGAGGAGGAGGAAGAAGAGGAAGAAGAAGAGGAAG
AAACTTAAATCGGCCGCAATTCCGCCCCCCCCCCCTCTCCCTCCCCCCCCCCTAACGTTACTGGCCGAAG
CCGCTTGGAATAAGGCCGGTGTGCGTTTGTCTATATGTTATTTTCCACCATATTGCCGTCTTTTGGCAAT
GTGAGGGCCCGGAAACCTGGCCCTGTCTTCTTGACGAGCATTCCTAGGGGTCTTTCCCCTCTCGCCAAAG
GAATGCAAGGTCTGTTGAATGTCGTGAAGGAAGCAGTTCCTCTGGAAGCTTCTTGAAGACAAACAACGTC
TGTAGCGACCCTTTGCAGGCAGCGGAACCCCCCACCTGGCGACAGGTGCCTCTGCGGCCAAAAGCCACGT
GTATAAGATACACCTGCAAAGGCGGCACAACCCCAGTGCCACGTTGTGAGTTGGATAGTTGTGGAAAGAG
TCAAATGGCTCTCCTCAAGCGTATTCAACAAGGGGCTGAAGGATGCCCAGAAGGTACCCCATTGTATGGG
ATCTGATCTGGGGCCTCGGTGCACATGCTTTACATGTGTTTAGTCGAGGTTAAAAAAACGTCTAGGCCCC
CCGAACCACGGGGACGTGGTTTTCCTTTGAAAAACACGATGATAATATGGCCACAACCATGACCGAGTAC
AAGCCCACGGTGCGCCTCGCCACCCGCGACGACGTCCCCAGGGCCGTACGCACCCTCGCCGCCGCGTTCG
CCGACTACCCCGCCACGCGCCACACCGTCGATCCGGACCGCCACATCGAGCGGGTCACCGAGCTGCAAGA
ACTCTTCCTCACGCGCGTCGGGCTCGACATCGGCAAGGTGTGGGTCGCGGACGACGGCGCCGCGGTGGCG
GTCTGGACCACGCCGGAGAGCGTCGAAGCGGGGGCGGTGTTCGCCGAGATCGGCCCGCGCATGGCCGAGT
TGAGCGGTTCCCGGCTGGCCGCGCAGCAACAGATGGAAGGCCTCCTGGCGCCGCACCGGCCCAAGGAGCC
CGCGTGGTTCCTGGCCACCGTCGGCGTCTCGCCCGACCACCAGGGCAAGGGTCTGGGCAGCGCCGTCGTG
CTCCCCGGAGTGGAGGCGGCCGAGCGCGCCGGGGTGCCCGCCTTCCTGGAGACCTCCGCGCCCCGCAACC
TCCCCTTCTACGAGCGGCTCGGCTTCACCGTCACCGCCGACGTCGAGGTGCCCGAAGGACCGCGCACCTG
GTGCATGACCCGCAAGCCCGGTGCCTGACGCCCGCCCCACGACCCGCAGCGCCCGACCGAAAGGAGCGCA
CGACCCCATGCATCGATGATCTAGAGCTCGCTGATCAGCCTCGACTGTGCCTTCTAGTTGCCAGCCATCT
GTTGTTTGCCCCTCCCCCGTGCCTTCCTTGACCCTGGAAGGTGCCACTCCCACTGTCCTTTCCTAATAAA
ATGAGGAAATTGCATCGCATTGTCTGAGTAGGTGTCATTCTATTCTGGGGGGTGGGGTGGGGCAGGACAG
CAAGGGGGAGGATTGGGAAGACAATAGCAGGCATGCTGGGGATGCGGTGGGCTCTATGGCTTCTGAGGCG
GAAAGAACCTGCAGCGAGTGTATGTAAACTTCTGACCCACTGGGAATGTGATGAAAGAAATAAAAGCTGA
AATGAATCATTCTCTCTACTATTATTCTGATATTTCACATTCTTAAAATAAAGTGGTGATCCTAACTGAC
CTAAGACAGGGAATTTTTACTAGGATTAAATGTCAGGAATTGTGAAAAAGTGAGTTTAAATGTATTTGGC
TAAGGTGTATGTAAACTTCCGACTTCAACTGTATAGGGATCCTCGAGGGGGGGCCCGGTACCCAATTCGC
CCTATAGTGAGTCGTATTACGCGCGCTCACTGGCCGTCGTTTTACAACGTCGTGACTGGGAAAACCCTGG
CGTTACCCAACTTAATCGCCTTGCAGCACATCCCCCTTTCGCCAGCTGGCGTAATAGCGAAGAGGCCCGC
ACCGATCGCCCTTCCCAACAGTTGCGCAGCCTGAATGGCGAATGGG
[124 nt withheld, positions 8657-8780]
C
[61 nt withheld, positions 8782-8842]
GACGGCACCTCGACCCCAAAAAACTTGATTA
[49 nt withheld, positions 8874-8922]
CCTTTGACGTTGGAGTCCACGTTCTTT
[37 nt withheld, positions 8950-8986]
ACCCTATCTCGGTCTATTCTTTTGATTTATAAGGGATTTTGCCGATTTCGGCCTATTGGTTAAAAAATGA
GCTGATTTAACAAAAATTTAACGCGAATTTTAACAAAATATTAACGCTTACAATTTAG
